Addgene plasmid #76542: PI4KB gRNA (BRDN0001162483)
Purpose: 3rd generation lentiviral gRNA plasmid targeting human PI4KB
Depositing lab: John Doench & David Root. Depositing organization: Broad Institute. Publication: Optimized sgRNA design to maximize activity and minimize off-target effects of CRISPR-Cas9. Doench JG, Fusi N, Sullender M, Hegde M, Vaimberg EW, Donovan KF, Smith I, Tothova Z, Wilen C, Orchard R, Virgin HW, Listgarten J, Root DE. Nat Biotechnol. 2016 Jan 18. doi: 10.1038/nbt.3437. PubMed 26780180.
Backbone
  Vector backbone: lentiGuide-Puro
  Backbone manufacturer: Zhang Lab (Addgene plasmid # 52963)
  Vector type: Mammalian Expression, Lentiviral, CRISPR
  Selectable markers: Puromycin
Growth in bacteria
  Bacterial resistance: Ampicillin, 100 μg/mL
  Growth temperature: 37°C
  Growth strain: DH5alpha
  Copy number: High Copy
Gene/Insert
  Gene/Insert name: PI4KB (alt names: PI4KB; NM_001198773.1)
  gRNA/shRNA sequence: CCCATTGACCAACTCCAGTG
  Species: H. sapiens (human)
  Entrez Gene: PI4KB (a.k.a. DFNA87, NPIK, PI4K-BETA, PI4K92, PI4KBETA, PI4KIII, PI4KIIIBETA, PIK4CB)
  Promoter: hU6
  Cloning method: Unknown
  Sequencing primers: 5′ U6-F; 3′ pS2-R
Terms and licenses: Academic/Nonprofit Terms; Industry Terms: Not Available to Industry
Depositor comments: The gRNA was designed to target the following Genbank reference sequence(s): NM_001198773.1,NM_001198774.1,NM_002651.2. Note that this plasmid does NOT contain Cas9. It should be used in conjunction with lentiCas9-Blast (Addgene #52962) or otherwise with cell lines already expressing Cas9. Browse the full kinome gRNA library at http://www.addgene.org/pooled-library/broadgpp-human-kinome/ or visit http://www.broadinstitute.org/rnai/public/ for detailed protocols and information.
How to cite: PI4KB gRNA (BRDN0001162483) was a gift from John Doench & David Root (Addgene plasmid # 76542 ; http://n2t.net/addgene:76542 ; RRID:Addgene_76542)
