[The description below was written by a language model from this plasmid's Addgene catalogue record and pLannotate feature annotations shown in this document.]
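Description:
PI4KB gRNA (BRDN0001162483) is a third-generation lentiviral CRISPR guide plasmid built on the lentiGuide-Puro backbone, carrying a single guide RNA directed against human PI4KB (phosphatidylinositol 4-kinase beta). It is propagated in E. coli as a high-copy plasmid through a ColE1/pUC-type origin with ampicillin selection (AmpR under its own bla promoter). The backbone also carries an f1 origin, an SV40 origin and poly(A) signal, and remnants of lac and T7/T3 cloning elements.

The viral genome is laid out in the usual self-inactivating format. An RSV promoter fused to a truncated HIV-1 5' LTR drives Tat-independent transcription of the genomic RNA in packaging cells. It is followed by the Ψ packaging signal with a partial gag fragment, the Rev response element for nuclear export, and a cPPT/CTS that aids nuclear import of the provirus. A ΔU3 3' LTR closes the genome and inactivates LTR promoter activity after integration. Within this frame, a human U6 RNA polymerase III promoter expresses the PI4KB-specific spacer joined to the Streptococcus pyogenes gRNA scaffold. Downstream, an EF-1α core promoter with intron A drives the puromycin N-acetyltransferase gene, and a WPRE enhances transcript expression. Transduced mammalian cells can therefore be selected with puromycin.

The plasmid does not encode Cas9, so it is meant to be paired with a separate Cas9 vector or used in cells already expressing Cas9 to disrupt PI4KB. The guide was designed against several PI4KB reference transcripts and belongs to a human kinome gRNA collection associated with work on optimized sgRNA design. The cloning method is not recorded.
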