Features (pLannotate 1.2.2; 29 found; start..end, strand, type, name):
     14..80      +  CDS            small t antigen (fragment): SV40 (simian virus 40) small t antigen
    106..317     +  promoter       EF-1α core promoter: core promoter for human elongation factor EF-1α
    318..1256    +  intron         EF-1α intron A: intron upstream of the start codon of human EF-1α
   1278..1877    +  CDS            PuroR (fragment): puromycin N-acetyltransferase; pac from Streptomyces; confers resistance to puromycin
   1893..2481    +  misc_feature   WPRE: woodchuck hepatitis virus posttranscriptional regulatory element
   2532..2551    +  misc_feature   cPPT/CTS (fragment): central polypurine tract and central termination sequence of HIV-1
   2553..2786    +  LTR            3' LTR (ΔU3): self-inactivating 3' long terminal repeat (LTR) from HIV-1
   2864..2985    +  polyA_signal   SV40 poly(A) signal: SV40 polyadenylation signal
   3025..3160    +  rep_origin     SV40 ori: SV40 origin of replication
   3181..3199    -  promoter       T7 promoter: promoter for bacteriophage T7 RNA polymerase
   3207..3362    +  CDS            lacZα (fragment): LacZα fragment of β-galactosidase; lacZ fragment
   3367..3795    +  rep_origin     f1 ori (sequence partly withheld): f1 bacteriophage origin of replication; arrow indicates direction of (+) strand synthesis
   3848..3952    +  promoter       AmpR promoter: bla
   3953..4813    +  CDS            AmpR: β-lactamase; bla; confers resistance to ampicillin, carbenicillin, and related antibiotics
   4984..5572    +  rep_origin     ori: high-copy-number ColE1/pMB1/pBR322/pUC origin of replication
   5755..5847    +  CDS            lacI (fragment): lac repressor; lacI; The lac repressor binds to the lac operator to inhibit transcription in E. coli. This inhibition can be relieved by adding lactose or isopropyl-β-D-thiogalactopyranoside (IPTG).
   5860..5881    +  protein_bind   CAP binding site: CAP binding activates transcription in the presence of cAMP. E. coli catabolite activator protein
   5896..5926    +  promoter       lac promoter: promoter for the E. coli lac operon
   5934..5950    +  protein_bind   lac operator: The lac repressor binds to the lac operator to inhibit transcription in E. coli. This inhibition can be relieved by adding lactose or isopropyl-β-D-thiogalactopyranoside (IPTG). lac repressor encoded by lacI
   5995..6013    +  promoter       T3 promoter: promoter for bacteriophage T3 RNA polymerase
   6041..6267    +  promoter       RSV promoter: Rous sarcoma virus enhancer/promoter
   6268..6448    +  LTR            5' LTR (truncated): truncated 5' long terminal repeat (LTR) from HIV-1
   6495..6620    +  misc_feature   HIV-1 Ψ: packaging signal of human immunodeficiency virus type 1
   6604..6967    +  CDS            HIV-1 gag (fragment): gag protein from human immunodeficiency virus 1; gag
   7113..7346    +  misc_feature   RRE: The Rev response element (RRE) of HIV-1 allows for Rev-dependent mRNA export from the nucleus to the cytoplasm.
   7723..7749    +  CDS            Rev (fragment): human immunodeficiency virus 1 (HIV-1) Rev protein; rev; enhances nuclear export of unspliced and incompletely spliced viral mRNAs
   7753..7993    +  promoter       U6 promoter: RNA polymerase III promoter for human U6 snRNA
   8023..8098    +  misc_RNA       gRNA scaffold: guide RNA scaffold for the Streptococcus pyogenes CRISPR/Cas9 system
   8154..8271    +  misc_feature   cPPT/CTS: central polypurine tract and central termination sequence of HIV-1
>Addgene plasmid #76542 | PI4KB gRNA (BRDN0001162483) | addgene full sequence | sequence record 186036 | Addgene Assembled Sequence
CCCGGGTGCAAAGATGGATAAAGTTTTAAACAGAGAGGAATCTTTGCAGCTAATGGACCTTCTAGGTCTT
GAAAGGAGTGGGAATTGGCTCCGGTGCCCGTCAGTGGGCAGAGCGCACATCGCCCACAGTCCCCGAGAAG
TTGGGGGGAGGGGTCGGCAATTGATCCGGTGCCTAGAGAAGGTGGCGCGGGGTAAACTGGGAAAGTGATG
TCGTGTACTGGCTCCGCCTTTTTCCCGAGGGTGGGGGAGAACCGTATATAAGTGCAGTAGTCGCCGTGAA
CGTTCTTTTTCGCAACGGGTTTGCCGCCAGAACACAGGTAAGTGCCGTGTGTGGTTCCCGCGGGCCTGGC
CTCTTTACGGGTTATGGCCCTTGCGTGCCTTGAATTACTTCCACCTGGCTGCAGTACGTGATTCTTGATC
CCGAGCTTCGGGTTGGAAGTGGGTGGGAGAGTTCGAGGCCTTGCGCTTAAGGAGCCCCTTCGCCTCGTGC
TTGAGTTGAGGCCTGGCCTGGGCGCTGGGGCCGCCGCGTGCGAATCTGGTGGCACCTTCGCGCCTGTCTC
GCTGCTTTCGATAAGTCTCTAGCCATTTAAAATTTTTGATGACCTGCTGCGACGCTTTTTTTCTGGCAAG
ATAGTCTTGTAAATGCGGGCCAAGATCTGCACACTGGTATTTCGGTTTTTGGGGCCGCGGGCGGCGACGG
GGCCCGTGCGTCCCAGCGCACATGTTCGGCGAGGCGGGGCCTGCGAGCGCGGCCACCGAGAATCGGACGG
GGGTAGTCTCAAGCTGGCCGGCCTGCTCTGGTGCCTGGCCTCGCGCCGCCGTGTATCGCCCCGCCCTGGG
CGGCAAGGCTGGCCCGGTCGGCACCAGTTGCGTGAGCGGAAAGATGGCCGCTTCCCGGCCCTGCTGCAGG
GAGCTCAAAATGGAGGACGCGGCGCTCGGGAGAGCGGGCGGGTGAGTCACCCACACAAAGGAAAAGGGCC
TTTCCGTCCTCAGCCGTCGCTTCATGTGACTCCACGGAGTACCGGGCGCCGTCCAGGCACCTCGATTAGT
TCTCGAGCTTTTGGAGTACGTCGTCTTTAGGTTGGGGGGAGGGGTTTTATGCGATGGAGTTTCCCCACAC
TGAGTGGGTGGAGACTGAAGTTAGGCCAGCTTGGCACTTGATGTAATTCTCCTTGGAATTTGCCCTTTTT
GAGTTTGGATCTTGGTTCATTCTCAAGCCTCAGACAGTGGTTCAAAGTTTTTTTCTTCCATTTCAGGTGT
CGTGACGTACGGCCACCATGACCGAGTACAAGCCCACGGTGCGCCTCGCCACCCGCGACGACGTCCCCAG
GGCCGTACGCACCCTCGCCGCCGCGTTCGCCGACTACCCCGCCACGCGCCACACCGTCGATCCGGACCGC
CACATCGAGCGGGTCACCGAGCTGCAAGAACTCTTCCTCACGCGCGTCGGGCTCGACATCGGCAAGGTGT
GGGTCGCGGACGACGGCGCCGCCGTGGCGGTCTGGACCACGCCGGAGAGCGTCGAAGCGGGGGCGGTGTT
CGCCGAGATCGGCCCGCGCATGGCCGAGTTGAGCGGTTCCCGGCTGGCCGCGCAGCAACAGATGGAAGGC
CTCCTGGCGCCGCACCGGCCCAAGGAGCCCGCGTGGTTCCTGGCCACCGTCGGAGTCTCGCCCGACCACC
AGGGCAAGGGTCTGGGCAGCGCCGTCGTGCTCCCCGGAGTGGAGGCGGCCGAGCGCGCCGGGGTGCCCGC
CTTCCTGGAGACCTCCGCGCCCCGCAACCTCCCCTTCTACGAGCGGCTCGGCTTCACCGTCACCGCCGAC
GTCGAGGTGCCCGAAGGACCGCGCACCTGGTGCATGACCCGCAAGCCCGGTGCCTGAACGCGTTAAGTCG
ACAATCAACCTCTGGATTACAAAATTTGTGAAAGATTGACTGGTATTCTTAACTATGTTGCTCCTTTTAC
GCTATGTGGATACGCTGCTTTAATGCCTTTGTATCATGCTATTGCTTCCCGTATGGCTTTCATTTTCTCC
TCCTTGTATAAATCCTGGTTGCTGTCTCTTTATGAGGAGTTGTGGCCCGTTGTCAGGCAACGTGGCGTGG
TGTGCACTGTGTTTGCTGACGCAACCCCCACTGGTTGGGGCATTGCCACCACCTGTCAGCTCCTTTCCGG
GACTTTCGCTTTCCCCCTCCCTATTGCCACGGCGGAACTCATCGCCGCCTGCCTTGCCCGCTGCTGGACA
GGGGCTCGGCTGTTGGGCACTGACAATTCCGTGGTGTTGTCGGGGAAATCATCGTCCTTTCCTTGGCTGC
TCGCCTGTGTTGCCACCTGGATTCTGCGCGGGACGTCCTTCTGCTACGTCCCTTCGGCCCTCAATCCAGC
GGACCTTCCTTCCCGCGGCCTGCTGCCGGCTCTGCGGCCTCTTCCGCGTCTTCGCCTTCGCCCTCAGACG
AGTCGGATCTCCCTTTGGGCCGCCTCCCCGCGTCGACTTTAAGACCAATGACTTACAAGGCAGCTGTAGA
TCTTAGCCACTTTTTAAAAGAAAAGGGGGGACTGGAAGGGCTAATTCACTCCCAACGAAGACAAGATCTG
CTTTTTGCTTGTACTGGGTCTCTCTGGTTAGACCAGATCTGAGCCTGGGAGCTCTCTGGCTAACTAGGGA
ACCCACTGCTTAAGCCTCAATAAAGCTTGCCTTGAGTGCTTCAAGTAGTGTGTGCCCGTCTGTTGTGTGA
CTCTGGTAACTAGAGATCCCTCAGACCCTTTTAGTCAGTGTGGAAAATCTCTAGCAGTACGTATAGTAGT
TCATGTCATCTTATTATTCAGTATTTATAACTTGCAAAGAAATGAATATCAGAGAGTGAGAGGAACTTGT
TTATTGCAGCTTATAATGGTTACAAATAAAGCAATAGCATCACAAATTTCACAAATAAAGCATTTTTTTC
ACTGCATTCTAGTTGTGGTTTGTCCAAACTCATCAATGTATCTTATCATGTCTGGCTCTAGCTATCCCGC
CCCTAACTCCGCCCATCCCGCCCCTAACTCCGCCCAGTTCCGCCCATTCTCCGCCCCATGGCTGACTAAT
TTTTTTTATTTATGCAGAGGCCGAGGCCGCCTCGGCCTCTGAGCTATTCCAGAAGTAGTGAGGAGGCTTT
TTTGGAGGCCTAGGGACGTACCCAATTCGCCCTATAGTGAGTCGTATTACGCGCGCTCACTGGCCGTCGT
TTTACAACGTCGTGACTGGGAAAACCCTGGCGTTACCCAACTTAATCGCCTTGCAGCACATCCCCCTTTC
GCCAGCTGGCGTAATAGCGAAGAGGCCCGCACCGATCGCCCTTCCCAACAGTTGCGCAGCCTGAATGGCG
AATGGG
[124 nt withheld, positions 3367-3490]
C
[91 nt withheld, positions 3492-3582]
A
[49 nt withheld, positions 3584-3632]
CCTTTGACGTTGGAGTCCACGTTCTTT
[37 nt withheld, positions 3660-3696]
ACCCTATCTCGGTCTATTCTTTTGATTTATAAGGGATTTTGCCGATTTCGGCCTATTGGTTAAAAAATGA
GCTGATTTAACAAAAATTTAACGCGAATTTTAACAAAATATTAACGCTTACAATTTAGGTGGCACTTTTC
GGGGAAATGTGCGCGGAACCCCTATTTGTTTATTTTTCTAAATACATTCAAATATGTATCCGCTCATGAG
ACAATAACCCTGATAAATGCTTCAATAATATTGAAAAAGGAAGAGTATGAGTATTCAACATTTCCGTGTC
GCCCTTATTCCCTTTTTTGCGGCATTTTGCCTTCCTGTTTTTGCTCACCCAGAAACGCTGGTGAAAGTAA
AAGATGCTGAAGATCAGTTGGGTGCACGAGTGGGTTACATCGAACTGGATCTCAACAGCGGTAAGATCCT
TGAGAGTTTTCGCCCCGAAGAACGTTTTCCAATGATGAGCACTTTTAAAGTTCTGCTATGTGGCGCGGTA
TTATCCCGTATTGACGCCGGGCAAGAGCAACTCGGTCGCCGCATACACTATTCTCAGAATGACTTGGTTG
AGTACTCACCAGTCACAGAAAAGCATCTTACGGATGGCATGACAGTAAGAGAATTATGCAGTGCTGCCAT
AACCATGAGTGATAACACTGCGGCCAACTTACTTCTGACAACGATCGGAGGACCGAAGGAGCTAACCGCT
TTTTTGCACAACATGGGGGATCATGTAACTCGCCTTGATCGTTGGGAACCGGAGCTGAATGAAGCCATAC
CAAACGACGAGCGTGACACCACGATGCCTGTAGCAATGGCAACAACGTTGCGCAAACTATTAACTGGCGA
ACTACTTACTCTAGCTTCCCGGCAACAATTAATAGACTGGATGGAGGCGGATAAAGTTGCAGGACCACTT
CTGCGCTCGGCCCTTCCGGCTGGCTGGTTTATTGCTGATAAATCTGGAGCCGGTGAGCGTGGGTCTCGCG
GTATCATTGCAGCACTGGGGCCAGATGGTAAGCCCTCCCGTATCGTAGTTATCTACACGACGGGGAGTCA
GGCAACTATGGATGAACGAAATAGACAGATCGCTGAGATAGGTGCCTCACTGATTAAGCATTGGTAACTG
TCAGACCAAGTTTACTCATATATACTTTAGATTGATTTAAAACTTCATTTTTAATTTAAAAGGATCTAGG
TGAAGATCCTTTTTGATAATCTCATGACCAAAATCCCTTAACGTGAGTTTTCGTTCCACTGAGCGTCAGA
CCCCGTAGAAAAGATCAAAGGATCTTCTTGAGATCCTTTTTTTCTGCGCGTAATCTGCTGCTTGCAAACA
AAAAAACCACCGCTACCAGCGGTGGTTTGTTTGCCGGATCAAGAGCTACCAACTCTTTTTCCGAAGGTAA
CTGGCTTCAGCAGAGCGCAGATACCAAATACTGTTCTTCTAGTGTAGCCGTAGTTAGGCCACCACTTCAA
GAACTCTGTAGCACCGCCTACATACCTCGCTCTGCTAATCCTGTTACCAGTGGCTGCTGCCAGTGGCGAT
AAGTCGTGTCTTACCGGGTTGGACTCAAGACGATAGTTACCGGATAAGGCGCAGCGGTCGGGCTGAACGG
GGGGTTCGTGCACACAGCCCAGCTTGGAGCGAACGACCTACACCGAACTGAGATACCTACAGCGTGAGCT
ATGAGAAAGCGCCACGCTTCCCGAAGGGAGAAAGGCGGACAGGTATCCGGTAAGCGGCAGGGTCGGAACA
GGAGAGCGCACGAGGGAGCTTCCAGGGGGAAACGCCTGGTATCTTTATAGTCCTGTCGGGTTTCGCCACC
TCTGACTTGAGCGTCGATTTTTGTGATGCTCGTCAGGGGGGCGGAGCCTATGGAAAAACGCCAGCAACGC
GGCCTTTTTACGGTTCCTGGCCTTTTGCTGGCCTTTTGCTCACATGTTCTTTCCTGCGTTATCCCCTGAT
TCTGTGGATAACCGTATTACCGCCTTTGAGTGAGCTGATACCGCTCGCCGCAGCCGAACGACCGAGCGCA
GCGAGTCAGTGAGCGAGGAAGCGGAAGAGCGCCCAATACGCAAACCGCCTCTCCCCGCGCGTTGGCCGAT
TCATTAATGCAGCTGGCACGACAGGTTTCCCGACTGGAAAGCGGGCAGTGAGCGCAACGCAATTAATGTG
AGTTAGCTCACTCATTAGGCACCCCAGGCTTTACACTTTATGCTTCCGGCTCGTATGTTGTGTGGAATTG
TGAGCGGATAACAATTTCACACAGGAAACAGCTATGACCATGATTACGCCAAGCGCGCAATTAACCCTCA
CTAAAGGGAACAAAAGCTGGAGCTGCAAGCTTAATGTAGTCTTATGCAATACTCTTGTAGTCTTGCAACA
TGGTAACGATGAGTTAGCAACATGCCTTACAAGGAGAGAAAAAGCACCGTGCATGCCGATTGGTGGAAGT
AAGGTGGTACGATCGTGCCTTATTAGGAAGGCAACAGACGGGTCTGACATGGATTGGACGAACCACTGAA
TTGCCGCATTGCAGAGATATTGTATTTAAGTGCCTAGCTCGATACATAAACGGGTCTCTCTGGTTAGACC
AGATCTGAGCCTGGGAGCTCTCTGGCTAACTAGGGAACCCACTGCTTAAGCCTCAATAAAGCTTGCCTTG
AGTGCTTCAAGTAGTGTGTGCCCGTCTGTTGTGTGACTCTGGTAACTAGAGATCCCTCAGACCCTTTTAG
TCAGTGTGGAAAATCTCTAGCAGTGGCGCCCGAACAGGGACTTGAAAGCGAAAGGGAAACCAGAGGAGCT
CTCTCGACGCAGGACTCGGCTTGCTGAAGCGCGCACGGCAAGAGGCGAGGGGCGGCGACTGGTGAGTACG
CCAAAAATTTTGACTAGCGGAGGCTAGAAGGAGAGAGATGGGTGCGAGAGCGTCAGTATTAAGCGGGGGA
GAATTAGATCGCGATGGGAAAAAATTCGGTTAAGGCCAGGGGGAAAGAAAAAATATAAATTAAAACATAT
AGTATGGGCAAGCAGGGAGCTAGAACGATTCGCAGTTAATCCTGGCCTGTTAGAAACATCAGAAGGCTGT
AGACAAATACTGGGACAGCTACAACCATCCCTTCAGACAGGATCAGAAGAACTTAGATCATTATATAATA
CAGTAGCAACCCTCTATTGTGTGCATCAAAGGATAGAGATAAAAGACACCAAGGAAGCTTTAGACAAGAT
AGAGGAAGAGCAAAACAAAAGTAAGACCACCGCACAGCAAGCGGCCGCTGATCTTCAGACCTGGAGGAGG
AGATATGAGGGACAATTGGAGAAGTGAATTATATAAATATAAAGTAGTAAAAATTGAACCATTAGGAGTA
GCACCCACCAAGGCAAAGAGAAGAGTGGTGCAGAGAGAAAAAAGAGCAGTGGGAATAGGAGCTTTGTTCC
TTGGGTTCTTGGGAGCAGCAGGAAGCACTATGGGCGCAGCGTCAATGACGCTGACGGTACAGGCCAGACA
ATTATTGTCTGGTATAGTGCAGCAGCAGAACAATTTGCTGAGGGCTATTGAGGCGCAACAGCATCTGTTG
CAACTCACAGTCTGGGGCATCAAGCAGCTCCAGGCAAGAATCCTGGCTGTGGAAAGATACCTAAAGGATC
AACAGCTCCTGGGGATTTGGGGTTGCTCTGGAAAACTCATTTGCACCACTGCTGTGCCTTGGAATGCTAG
TTGGAGTAATAAATCTCTGGAACAGATTTGGAATCACACGACCTGGATGGAGTGGGACAGAGAAATTAAC
AATTACACAAGCTTAATACACTCCTTAATTGAAGAATCGCAAAACCAGCAAGAAAAGAATGAACAAGAAT
TATTGGAATTAGATAAATGGGCAAGTTTGTGGAATTGGTTTAACATAACAAATTGGCTGTGGTATATAAA
ATTATTCATAATGATAGTAGGAGGCTTGGTAGGTTTAAGAATAGTTTTTGCTGTACTTTCTATAGTGAAT
AGAGTTAGGCAGGGATATTCACCATTATCGTTTCAGACCCACCTCCCAACCCCGAGGGGACCCAGAGAGG
GCCTATTTCCCATGATTCCTTCATATTTGCATATACGATACAAGGCTGTTAGAGAGATAATTAGAATTAA
TTTGACTGTAAACACAAAGATATTAGTACAAAATACGTGACGTAGAAAGTAATAATTTCTTGGGTAGTTT
GCAGTTTTAAAATTATGTTTTAAAATGGACTATCATATGCTTACCGTAACTTGAAAGTATTTCGATTTCT
TGGCTTTATATATCTTGTGGAAAGGACGAAACACCGCCCATTGACCAACTCCAGTGGTTTTAGAGCTAGA
AATAGCAAGTTAAAATAAGGCTAGTCCGTTATCAACTTGAAAAAGTGGCACCGAGTCGGTGCTTTTTTAA
GCTTGGCGTAACTAGATCTTGAGACAAATGGCAGTATTCATCCACAATTTTAAAAGAAAAGGGGGGATTG
GGGGGTACAGTGCAGGGGAAAGAATAGTAGACATAATAGCAACAGACATACAAACTAAAGAATTACAAAA
ACAAATTACAAAAATTCAAAATTTTCGGGTTTATTACAGGGACAGCAGAGATCCACTTTGGCGCCGGCTC
GAGGGGG
