>Addgene plasmid #76542 | PI4KB gRNA (BRDN0001162483) | depositor partial sequence | sequence record 144002 | Target Sequence
CCCATTGACCAACTCCAGTG
