>Addgene plasmid #76542 | PI4KB gRNA (BRDN0001162483) | addgene partial sequence | sequence record 186035 | hU6-F
AGAAAGTAATAATTTCTTGGGTAGTTTGCAGTTTTAAAATTATGTTTTAAAATGGACTATCATATGCTTA
CCGTAACTTGAAAGTATTTCGATTTCTTGGCTTTATATATCTTGTGGAAAGGACGAAACACCGCCCATTG
ACCAACTCCAGTGGTTTTAGAGCTAGAAATAGCAAGTTAAAATAAGGCTAGTCCGTTATCAACTTGAAAA
AGTGGCACCGAGTCGGTGCTTTTTTAAGCTTGGCGTAACTAGATCTTGAGACAAATGGCAGTATTCATCC
ACAATTTTAAAAGAAAAGGGGGGATTGGGGGGTACAGTGCAGGGGAAAGAATAGTAGACATAATAGCAAC
AGACATACAAACTAAAGAATTACAAAAACAAATTACAAAAATTCAAAATTTTCGGGTTTATTACAGGGAC
AGCAGAGATCCACTTTGGCGCCGGCTCGAGGGGGCCCGGGTGCAAAGATGGATAAAGTTTTAAACAGAGA
GGAATCTTTGCAGCTAATGGACCTTCTAGGTCTTGAAAGGAGTGGGAATTGGCTCCGGTGCCCGTCAGTG
GGCAGAGCGC
